Addgene plasmid #111961: pJB03
Purpose: Expresses MBP-GFP-DHFR; construct generated for pull-down and localization experiments
Depositing lab: Matthew Good. Depositing organization: University of Pennsylvania. Publication: Optochemical Control of Protein Localization and Activity within Cell-like Compartments. Caldwell RM, Bermudez JG, Thai D, Aonbangkhen C, Schuster BS, Courtney T, Deiters A, Hammer DA, Chenoweth DM, Good MC. Biochemistry. 2018 May 8;57(18):2590-2596. doi: 10.1021/acs.biochem.8b00131. Epub 2018 Apr 19. PubMed 29671583.
Backbone
  Vector backbone: pMal
  Backbone manufacturer: NEB
  Backbone size w/o insert (bp): 6700
  Total vector size (bp): 7926
  Vector type: Bacterial Expression
Growth in bacteria
  Bacterial resistance: Ampicillin, 100 μg/mL
  Growth temperature: 37°C
  Growth strain: DH5alpha
  Copy number: Unknown
Gene/Insert 1
  Gene/Insert name: mEGFP (alt name: GFP)
  Insert size (bp): 717
  Mutation: enhanced GFP with monomerizing A206K mutation
  Promoter: Tac
  Tag / fusion protein: DHFR (C terminal on insert)
  Cloning method: Restriction Enzyme; 5′ cloning site BamHI (not destroyed); 3′ cloning site XhoI (not destroyed)
  Sequencing primers: 5′ GGGTGGTGCCCATCCTGG; 3′ CTTGTACAGCTCGTCCATGCC
Gene/Insert 2
  Gene/Insert name: eDHFR (alt name: Dehydrofolate reductase; DHFR)
  Species: E. Coli
  Insert size (bp): 474
  Mutation: eDHFR;residues 2-159
  Cloning method: Restriction Enzyme; 5′ cloning site XhoI (not destroyed); 3′ cloning site HindIII (not destroyed)
  Sequencing primers: 5′ ATCAGTCTGATTGCGGCG; 3′ CCGCCGCTCCAGAATCTC
Terms and licenses: Academic/Nonprofit Terms; Industry Terms: Not Available to Industry
How to cite: pJB03 was a gift from Matthew Good (Addgene plasmid # 111961 ; http://n2t.net/addgene:111961 ; RRID:Addgene_111961)
