[The description below was written by a language model from this plasmid's Addgene catalogue record and pLannotate feature annotations shown in this document.]
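Description:
pJB03 is a bacterial expression plasmid built on the pMal backbone (about 7.9 kb in total) that produces a three-part fusion protein, MBP-mEGFP-eDHFR, in E. coli. It is maintained through a ColE1/pMB1-type origin accompanied by the pBR322 bom region and the rop gene, which moderates copy number. Selection is by ampicillin via the β-lactamase gene. An M13 phage origin is also present, which in principle allows single-stranded DNA production.

Expression is driven by the tac promoter with a downstream lac operator, and the plasmid carries its own lacI gene under the lacIq promoter, so transcription is repressed until induced with IPTG. The open reading frame begins with a signal-sequence-free maltose binding protein, which stays in the cytosol and serves as an affinity handle. It is followed by a short linker region that the annotation matches to a fragment of a TEV-site-containing tag, suggesting a protease cleavage site. Next comes monomeric enhanced GFP carrying the A206K mutation, cloned between BamHI and XhoI, and then E. coli dihydrofolate reductase (residues 2–159), cloned between XhoI and HindIII. A residual lacZα fragment from the backbone lies downstream, and the rrnB T1 and T2 terminators end transcription.

According to the record, the construct was made for pull-down and localization experiments, in work on optochemical control of protein localization within cell-like compartments; there, GFP provides a fluorescent readout. The depositor's sequence and the repository's sequencing result show the same feature set in the same order, differing by only about eleven bases in length.
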