Features (pLannotate 1.2.2; 21 found; start..end, strand, type, name):
      3..80      +  promoter       lacIq promoter: lacI (mutant); In the lacIq allele, a single base change in the promoter boosts expression of the lacI gene about 10-fold.
     81..1163    +  CDS            lacI: lac repressor; lacI; The lac repressor binds to the lac operator to inhibit transcription in E. coli. This inhibition can be relieved by adding lactose or isopropyl-β-D-thiogalactopyranoside (IPTG).
   1176..1197    +  protein_bind   CAP binding site: CAP binding activates transcription in the presence of cAMP. E. coli catabolite activator protein
   1216..1233    +  promoter       tet promoter (fragment): E. coli promoter for tetracycline efflux protein gene
   1406..1434    +  promoter       tac promoter: strong E. coli promoter; hybrid between the trp and lac UV5 promoters
   1442..1458    +  protein_bind   lac operator: The lac repressor binds to the lac operator to inhibit transcription in E. coli. This inhibition can be relieved by adding lactose or isopropyl-β-D-thiogalactopyranoside (IPTG). lac repressor encoded by lacI
   1528..2628    +  CDS            MBP: maltose binding protein from E. coli; malE (mutated); This version of the gene does not encode a signal sequence, so MBP will remain in the cytosol.
   2730..2750    +  CDS            capTEV™ (fragment): composite tag for in vivo biotinylation, TEV protease cleavage, and 6xHis tagging
   2776..3492    +  CDS            mEGFP: mEGFP is a basic (constitutively fluorescent) green fluorescent protein published in 2002, derived from Aequorea victoria. It has moderate acid sensitivity.
   3532..4008    +  CDS            ecDHFR: E. coli dihydrofolate reductase; folA
   4017..4171    +  CDS            lacZα (fragment): LacZα fragment of β-galactosidase; lacZ fragment
   4264..4379    +  ncRNA          5S rRNA: Accession: RF00001 - 5S ribosomal RNA
   4383..4469    +  terminator     rrnB T1 terminator: Escherichia coli rrnB; transcription terminator T1 from the E. coli rrnB gene
   4561..4588    +  terminator     rrnB T2 terminator: transcription terminator T2 from the E. coli rrnB gene
   4608..4699    +  promoter       AmpR promoter: bla
   4700..5560    +  CDS            AmpR: β-lactamase; bla; confers resistance to ampicillin, carbenicillin, and related antibiotics
   5602..6115    -  rep_origin     M13 ori (sequence partly withheld): M13 bacteriophage origin of replication; arrow indicates direction of (+) strand synthesis
   6226..6814    +  rep_origin     ori: high-copy-number ColE1/pMB1/pBR322/pUC origin of replication
   7000..7140    -  misc_feature   bom: basis of mobility region from pBR322
   7242..7433    -  CDS            rop: Rop protein, which maintains plasmids at low copy number; rop
   7450..7830    +  CDS            YPB1_ECOLX: Protein predicted: Swiss-Prot protein existence level 4. From Escherichia coli.
>Addgene plasmid #111961 | pJB03 | depositor full sequence | sequence record 214271 | pJB03 sequence 7926 bps
CCGACACCATCGAATGGTGCAAAACCTTTCGCGGTATGGCATGATAGCGCCCGGAAGAGAGTCAATTCAG
GGTGGTGAATGTGAAACCAGTAACGTTATACGATGTCGCAGAGTATGCCGGTGTCTCTTATCAGACCGTT
TCCCGCGTGGTGAACCAGGCCAGCCACGTTTCTGCGAAAACGCGGGAAAAAGTGGAAGCGGCGATGGCGG
AGCTGAATTACATTCCCAACCGCGTGGCACAACAACTGGCGGGCAAACAGTCGTTGCTGATTGGCGTTGC
CACCTCCAGTCTGGCCCTGCACGCGCCGTCGCAAATTGTCGCGGCGATTAAATCTCGCGCCGATCAACTG
GGTGCCAGCGTGGTGGTGTCGATGGTAGAACGAAGCGGCGTCGAAGCCTGTAAAGCGGCGGTGCACAATC
TTCTCGCGCAACGCGTCAGTGGGCTGATCATTAACTATCCGCTGGATGACCAGGATGCCATTGCTGTGGA
AGCTGCCTGCACTAATGTTCCGGCGTTATTTCTTGATGTCTCTGACCAGACACCCATCAACAGTATTATT
TTCTCCCATGAAGACGGTACGCGACTGGGCGTGGAGCATCTGGTCGCATTGGGTCACCAGCAAATCGCGC
TGTTAGCGGGCCCATTAAGTTCTGTCTCGGCGCGTCTGCGTCTGGCTGGCTGGCATAAATATCTCACTCG
CAATCAAATTCAGCCGATAGCGGAACGGGAAGGCGACTGGAGTGCCATGTCCGGTTTTCAACAAACCATG
CAAATGCTGAATGAGGGCATCGTTCCCACTGCGATGCTGGTTGCCAACGATCAGATGGCGCTGGGCGCAA
TGCGCGCCATTACCGAGTCCGGGCTGCGCGTTGGTGCGGATATCTCGGTAGTGGGATACGACGATACCGA
AGACAGCTCATGTTATATCCCGCCGTTAACCACCATCAAACAGGATTTTCGCCTGCTGGGGCAAACCAGC
GTGGACCGCTTGCTGCAACTCTCTCAGGGCCAGGCGGTGAAGGGCAATCAGCTGTTGCCCGTCTCACTGG
TGAAAAGAAAAACCACCCTGGCGCCCAATACGCAAACCGCCTCTCCCCGCGCGTTGGCCGATTCATTAAT
GCAGCTGGCACGACAGGTTTCCCGACTGGAAAGCGGGCAGTGAGCGCAACGCAATTAATGTAAGTTAGCT
CACTCATTAGGCACAATTCTCATGTTTGACAGCTTATCATCGACTGCACGGTGCACCAATGCTTCTGGCG
TCAGGCAGCCATCGGAAGCTGTGGTATGGCTGTGCAGGTCGTAAATCACTGCATAATTCGTGTCGCTCAA
GGCGCACTCCCGTTCTGGATAATGTTTTTTGCGCCGACATCATAACGGTTCTGGCAAATATTCTGAAATG
AGCTGTTGACAATTAATCATCGGCTCGTATAATGTGTGGAATTGTGAGCGGATAACAATTTCACACAGGA
AACAGCCAGTCCGTTTAGGTGTTTTCACGAGCACTTCACCAACAAGGACCATAGATTATGAAAATCGAAG
AAGGTAAACTGGTAATCTGGATTAACGGCGATAAAGGCTATAACGGTCTCGCTGAAGTCGGTAAGAAATT
CGAGAAAGATACCGGAATTAAAGTCACCGTTGAGCATCCGGATAAACTGGAAGAGAAATTCCCACAGGTT
GCGGCAACTGGCGATGGCCCTGACATTATCTTCTGGGCACACGACCGCTTTGGTGGCTACGCTCAATCTG
GCCTGTTGGCTGAAATCACCCCGGACAAAGCGTTCCAGGACAAGCTGTATCCGTTTACCTGGGATGCCGT
ACGTTACAACGGCAAGCTGATTGCTTACCCGATCGCTGTTGAAGCGTTATCGCTGATTTATAACAAAGAT
CTGCTGCCGAACCCGCCAAAAACCTGGGAAGAGATCCCGGCGCTGGATAAAGAACTGAAAGCGAAAGGTA
AGAGCGCGCTGATGTTCAACCTGCAAGAACCGTACTTCACCTGGCCGCTGATTGCTGCTGACGGGGGTTA
TGCGTTCAAGTATGAAAACGGCAAGTACGACATTAAAGACGTGGGCGTGGATAACGCTGGCGCGAAAGCG
GGTCTGACCTTCCTGGTTGACCTGATTAAAAACAAACACATGAATGCAGACACCGATTACTCCATCGCAG
AAGCTGCCTTTAATAAAGGCGAAACAGCGATGACCATCAACGGCCCGTGGGCATGGTCCAACATCGACAC
CAGCAAAGTGAATTATGGTGTAACGGTACTGCCGACCTTCAAGGGTCAACCATCCAAACCGTTCGTTGGC
GTGCTGAGCGCAGGTATTAACGCCGCCAGTCCGAACAAAGAGCTGGCAAAAGAGTTCCTCGAAAACTATC
TGCTGACTGATGAAGGTCTGGAAGCGGTTAATAAAGACAAACCGCTGGGTGCCGTAGCGCTGAAGTCTTA
CGAGGAAGAGTTGGCGAAAGATCCACGTATTGCCGCCACCATGGAAAACGCCCAGAAAGGTGAAATCATG
CCGAACATCCCGCAGATGTCCGCTTTCTGGTATGCCGTGCGTACTGCGGTGATCAACGCCGCCAGCGGTC
GTCAGACTGTCGATGAAGCCCTGAAAGACGCGCAGACTAATTCGAGCTCGAACAACAACAACAATAACAA
TAACAACAACCTCGGGATCGAGGGAAGGATTTCAACTAGTGGATCTGGTGGTGGTGGCGGTTCCATGAGC
GAGAATCTTTATTTTCAGGGATCCAGCGGCGGTTCTAGCGGCCGCATGGTGAGCAAGGGCGAGGAGCTGT
TCACCGGGGTGGTGCCCATCCTGGTCGAGCTGGACGGCGACGTAAACGGCCACAAGTTCAGCGTGTCCGG
CGAGGGCGAGGGCGATGCCACCTACGGCAAGCTGACCCTGAAGTTCATCTGCACCACCGGCAAGCTGCCC
GTGCCCTGGCCCACCCTCGTGACCACCCTGACCTACGGCGTGCAGTGCTTCAGCCGCTACCCCGACCACA
TGAAGCAGCACGACTTCTTCAAGTCCGCCATGCCCGAAGGCTACGTCCAGGAGCGCACCATCTTCTTCAA
GGACGACGGCAACTACAAGACCCGCGCCGAGGTGAAGTTCGAGGGCGACACCCTGGTGAACCGCATCGAG
CTGAAGGGCATCGACTTCAAGGAGGACGGCAACATCCTGGGGCACAAGCTGGAGTACAACTACAACAGCC
ACAACGTCTATATCATGGCCGACAAGCAGAAGAACGGCATCAAGGTGAACTTCAAGATCCGCCACAACAT
CGAGGACGGCAGCGTGCAGCTCGCCGACCACTACCAGCAGAACACCCCCATCGGCGACGGCCCCGTGCTG
CTGCCCGACAACCACTACCTGAGCACCCAGTCCAAGCTGAGCAAAGACCCCAACGAGAAGCGCGATCACA
TGGTCCTGCTGGAGTTCGTGACCGCCGCCGGGATCACTCTCGGCATGGACGAGCTGTACAAGCTCGAGGA
CGAGCTGTATAAGGCCGGCCTGGAGTCTAGAATCAGTCTGATTGCGGCGTTAGCGGTAGATCGCGTTATC
GGCATGGAAAACGCCATGCCGTGGAACCTGCCTGCCGATCTCGCCTGGTTTAAACGCAACACCTTAAATA
AACCCGTGATTATGGGCCGCCATACCTGGGAATCAATCGGTCGTCCGTTGCCAGGACGCAAAAATATTAT
CCTCAGCAGTCAACCGGGTACGGACGATCGCGTAACGTGGGTGAAGTCGGTGGATGAAGCCATCGCGGCG
TGTGGTGACGTACCAGAAATCATGGTGATTGGCGGCGGTCGCGTTTATGAACAGTTCTTGCCAAAAGCGC
AAAAACTGTATCTGACGCATATCGACGCAGAAGTGGAAGGCGACACCCATTTCCCGGATTACGAGCCGGA
TGACTGGGAATCGGTATTCAGCGAATTCCACGATGCTGATGCGCAGAACTCTCACAGCTATTGCTTTGAG
ATTCTGGAGCGGCGGTAAAAGCTTGGCACTGGCCGTCGTTTTACAACGTCGTGACTGGGAAAACCCTGGC
GTTACCCAACTTAATCGCCTTGCAGCACATCCCCCTTTCGCCAGCTGGCGTAATAGCGAAGAGGCCCGCA
CCGATCGCCCTTCCCAACAGTTGCGCAGCCTGAATGGCGAATGGCAGCTTGGCTGTTTTGGCGGATGAGA
TAAGATTTTCAGCCTGATACAGATTAAATCAGAACGCAGAAGCGGTCTGATAAAACAGAATTTGCCTGGC
GGCAGTAGCGCGGTGGTCCCACCTGACCCCATGCCGAACTCAGAAGTGAAACGCCGTAGCGCCGATGGTA
GTGTGGGGTCTCCCCATGCGAGAGTAGGGAACTGCCAGGCATCAAATAAAACGAAAGGCTCAGTCGAAAG
ACTGGGCCTTTCGTTTTATCTGTTGTTTGTCGGTGAACGCTCTCCTGAGTAGGACAAATCCGCCGGGAGC
GGATTTGAACGTTGCGAAGCAACGGCCCGGAGGGTGGCGGGCAGGACGCCCGCCATAAACTGCCAGGCAT
CAAATTAAGCAGAAGGCCATCCTGACGGATGGCCTTTTTGCGTTTCTACAAACTCTTTTTGTTTATTTTT
CTAAATACATTCAAATATGTATCCGCTCATGAGACAATAACCCTGATAAATGCTTCAATAATATTGAAAA
AGGAAGAGTATGAGTATTCAACATTTCCGTGTCGCCCTTATTCCCTTTTTTGCGGCATTTTGCCTTCCTG
TTTTTGCTCACCCAGAAACGCTGGTGAAAGTAAAAGATGCTGAAGATCAGTTGGGTGCACGAGTGGGTTA
CATCGAACTGGATCTCAACAGCGGTAAGATCCTTGAGAGTTTTCGCCCCGAAGAACGTTCTCCAATGATG
AGCACTTTTAAAGTTCTGCTATGTGGCGCGGTATTATCCCGTGTTGACGCCGGGCAAGAGCAACTCGGTC
GCCGCATACACTATTCTCAGAATGACTTGGTTGAGTACTCACCAGTCACAGAAAAGCATCTTACGGATGG
CATGACAGTAAGAGAATTATGCAGTGCTGCCATAACCATGAGTGATAACACTGCGGCCAACTTACTTCTG
ACAACGATCGGAGGACCGAAGGAGCTAACCGCTTTTTTGCACAACATGGGGGATCATGTAACTCGCCTTG
ATCGTTGGGAACCGGAGCTGAATGAAGCCATACCAAACGACGAGCGTGACACCACGATGCCTGTAGCAAT
GGCAACAACGTTGCGCAAACTATTAACTGGCGAACTACTTACTCTAGCTTCCCGGCAACAATTAATAGAC
TGGATGGAGGCGGATAAAGTTGCAGGACCACTTCTGCGCTCGGCCCTTCCGGCTGGCTGGTTTATTGCTG
ATAAATCTGGAGCCGGTGAGCGTGGGTCTCGCGGTATCATTGCAGCACTGGGGCCAGATGGTAAGCCCTC
CCGTATCGTAGTTATCTACACGACGGGGAGTCAGGCAACTATGGATGAACGAAATAGACAGATCGCTGAG
ATAGGTGCCTCACTGATTAAGCATTGGTAACTGTCAGACCAAGTTTACTCATATATACTTTAGATTGATT
[38 nt withheld, positions 5601-5638]
A
[37 nt withheld, positions 5640-5676]
ATTTTGTTAAAATTCGCGTTAAATTTTTGTTAAATCAGCTCATTTTTTAACCAATAGGCCGAAATCGGCA
AAATCCCTTATAAATCAAAAGAATAGCCCGAGATAGGGT
[37 nt withheld, positions 5786-5822]
AAAGAACGTGGACTCCAACGTCAAAGG
[141 nt withheld, positions 5850-5990]
G
[125 nt withheld, positions 5992-6116]
AAAGGATCTAGGTGAAGATCCTTTTTGATAATCTCATGACCAAAATCCCTTAACGTGAGTTTTCGTTCCA
CTGAGCGTCAGACCCCGTAGAAAAGATCAAAGGATCTTCTTGAGATCCTTTTTTTCTGCGCGTAATCTGC
TGCTTGCAAACAAAAAAACCACCGCTACCAGCGGTGGTTTGTTTGCCGGATCAAGAGCTACCAACTCTTT
TTCCGAAGGTAACTGGCTTCAGCAGAGCGCAGATACCAAATACTGTCCTTCTAGTGTAGCCGTAGTTAGG
CCACCACTTCAAGAACTCTGTAGCACCGCCTACATACCTCGCTCTGCTAATCCTGTTACCAGTGGCTGCT
GCCAGTGGCGATAAGTCGTGTCTTACCGGGTTGGACTCAAGACGATAGTTACCGGATAAGGCGCAGCGGT
CGGGCTGAACGGGGGGTTCGTGCACACAGCCCAGCTTGGAGCGAACGACCTACACCGAACTGAGATACCT
ACAGCGTGAGCTATGAGAAAGCGCCACGCTTCCCGAAGGGAGAAAGGCGGACAGGTATCCGGTAAGCGGC
AGGGTCGGAACAGGAGAGCGCACGAGGGAGCTTCCAGGGGGAAACGCCTGGTATCTTTATAGTCCTGTCG
GGTTTCGCCACCTCTGACTTGAGCGTCGATTTTTGTGATGCTCGTCAGGGGGGCGGAGCCTATGGAAAAA
CGCCAGCAACGCGGCCTTTTTACGGTTCCTGGCCTTTTGCTGGCCTTTTGCTCACATGTTCTTTCCTGCG
TTATCCCCTGATTCTGTGGATAACCGTATTACCGCCTTTGAGTGAGCTGATACCGCTCGCCGCAGCCGAA
CGACCGAGCGCAGCGAGTCAGTGAGCGAGGAAGCGGAAGAGCGCCTGATGCGGTATTTTCTCCTTACGCA
TCTGTGCGGTATTTCACACCGCATATGGTGCACTCTCAGTACAATCTGCTCTGATGCCGCATAGTTAAGC
CAGTATACACTCCGCTATCGCTACGTGACTGGGTCATGGCTGCGCCCCGACACCCGCCAACACCCGCTGA
CGCGCCCTGACGGGCTTGTCTGCTCCCGGCATCCGCTTACAGACAAGCTGTGACCGTCTCCGGGAGCTGC
ATGTGTCAGAGGTTTTCACCGTCATCACCGAAACGCGCGAGGCAGCTGCGGTAAAGCTCATCAGCGTGGT
CGTGCAGCGATTCACAGATGTCTGCCTGTTCATCCGCGTCCAGCTCGTTGAGTTTCTCCAGAAGCGTTAA
TGTCTGGCTTCTGATAAAGCGGGCCATGTTAAGGGCGGTTTTTTCCTGTTTGGTCACTGATGCCTCCGTG
TAAGGGGGATTTCTGTTCATGGGGGTAATGATACCGATGAAACGAGAGAGGATGCTCACGATACGGGTTA
CTGATGATGAACATGCCCGGTTACTGGAACGTTGTGAGGGTAAACAACTGGCGGTATGGATGCGGCGGGA
CCAGAGAAAAATCACTCAGGGTCAATGCCAGCGCTTCGTTAATACAGATGTAGGTGTTCCACAGGGTAGC
CAGCAGCATCCTGCGATGCAGATCCGGAACATAATGGTGCAGGGCGCTGACTTCCGCGTTTCCAGACTTT
ACGAAACACGGAAACCGAAGACCATTCATGTTGTTGCTCAGGTCGCAGACGTTTTGCAGCAGCAGTCGCT
TCACGTTCGCTCGCGTATCGGTGATTCATTCTGCTAACCAGTAAGGCAACCCCGCCAGCCTAGCCGGGTC
CTCAACGACAGGAGCACGATCATGCGCACCCGTGGCCAGGACCCAACGCTGCCCGAAATT
