Features (pLannotate 1.2.2; 22 found; start..end, strand, type, name):
      3..62      -  CDS            yciV (fragment): RNAAM_ECOLI - Also known as trpH From Escherichia coli (strain K12).
    138..166     +  promoter       tac promoter: strong E. coli promoter; hybrid between the trp and lac UV5 promoters
    174..190     +  protein_bind   lac operator: The lac repressor binds to the lac operator to inhibit transcription in E. coli. This inhibition can be relieved by adding lactose or isopropyl-β-D-thiogalactopyranoside (IPTG). lac repressor encoded by lacI
    260..1360    +  CDS            MBP: maltose binding protein from E. coli; malE (mutated); This version of the gene does not encode a signal sequence, so MBP will remain in the cytosol.
   1462..1482    +  CDS            capTEV™ (fragment): composite tag for in vivo biotinylation, TEV protease cleavage, and 6xHis tagging
   1508..2224    +  CDS            mEGFP: mEGFP is a basic (constitutively fluorescent) green fluorescent protein published in 2002, derived from Aequorea victoria. It has moderate acid sensitivity.
   2264..2740    +  CDS            ecDHFR: E. coli dihydrofolate reductase; folA
   2761..2915    +  CDS            lacZα (fragment): LacZα fragment of β-galactosidase; lacZ fragment
   3008..3123    +  ncRNA          5S rRNA: Accession: RF00001 - 5S ribosomal RNA
   3127..3213    +  terminator     rrnB T1 terminator: Escherichia coli rrnB; transcription terminator T1 from the E. coli rrnB gene
   3305..3332    +  terminator     rrnB T2 terminator: transcription terminator T2 from the E. coli rrnB gene
   3351..3442    +  promoter       AmpR promoter: bla
   3443..4303    +  CDS            AmpR: β-lactamase; bla; confers resistance to ampicillin, carbenicillin, and related antibiotics
   4345..4858    -  rep_origin     M13 ori (sequence partly withheld): M13 bacteriophage origin of replication; arrow indicates direction of (+) strand synthesis
   4969..5557    +  rep_origin     ori: high-copy-number ColE1/pMB1/pBR322/pUC origin of replication
   5743..5883    -  misc_feature   bom: basis of mobility region from pBR322
   5985..6176    -  CDS            rop: Rop protein, which maintains plasmids at low copy number; rop
   6199..6573    +  CDS            YPB1_ECOLX (fragment): Protein predicted: Swiss-Prot protein existence level 4. From Escherichia coli.
   6672..6749    +  promoter       lacIq promoter: lacI (mutant); In the lacIq allele, a single base change in the promoter boosts expression of the lacI gene about 10-fold.
   6750..7832    +  CDS            lacI: lac repressor; lacI; The lac repressor binds to the lac operator to inhibit transcription in E. coli. This inhibition can be relieved by adding lactose or isopropyl-β-D-thiogalactopyranoside (IPTG).
   7845..7866    +  protein_bind   CAP binding site: CAP binding activates transcription in the presence of cAMP. E. coli catabolite activator protein
   7885..7902    +  promoter       tet promoter (fragment): E. coli promoter for tetracycline efflux protein gene
>Addgene plasmid #111961 | pJB03 | addgene full sequence | sequence record 219904 | Addgene NGS Result
CCATCGGAAGCTGTGGTATGGCTGTGCAGGTCGTAAATCACTGCATAATTCGTGTCGCTCAAGGCGCACT
CCCGTTCTGGATAATGTTTTTTGCGCCGACATCATAACGGTTCTGGCAAATATTCTGAAATGAGCTGTTG
ACAATTAATCATCGGCTCGTATAATGTGTGGAATTGTGAGCGGATAACAATTTCACACAGGAAACAGCCA
GTCCGTTTAGGTGTTTTCACGAGCACTTCACCAACAAGGACCATAGATTATGAAAACTGAAGAAGGTAAA
CTGGTAATCTGGATTAACGGCGATAAAGGCTATAACGGTCTCGCTGAAGTCGGTAAGAAATTCGAGAAAG
ATACCGGAATTAAAGTCACCGTTGAGCATCCGGATAAACTGGAAGAGAAATTCCCACAGGTTGCGGCAAC
TGGCGATGGCCCTGACATTATCTTCTGGGCACACGACCGCTTTGGTGGCTACGCTCAATCTGGCCTGTTG
GCTGAAATCACCCCGGACAAAGCGTTCCAGGACAAGCTGTATCCGTTTACCTGGGATGCCGTACGTTACA
ACGGCAAGCTGATTGCTTACCCGATCGCTGTTGAAGCGTTATCGCTGATTTATAACAAAGATCTGCTGCC
GAACCCGCCAAAAACCTGGGAAGAGATCCCGGCGCTGGATAAAGAACTGAAAGCGAAAGGTAAGAGCGCG
CTGATGTTCAACCTGCAAGAACCGTACTTCACCTGGCCGCTGATTGCTGCTGACGGGGGTTATGCGTTCA
AGTATGAAAACGGCAAGTACGACATTAAAGACGTGGGCGTGGATAACGCTGGCGCGAAAGCGGGTCTGAC
CTTCCTGGTTGACCTGATTAAAAACAAACACATGAATGCAGACACCGATTACTCCATCGCAGAAGCTGCC
TTTAATAAAGGCGAAACAGCGATGACCATCAACGGCCCGTGGGCATGGTCCAACATCGACACCAGCAAAG
TGAATTATGGTGTAACGGTACTGCCGACCTTCAAGGGTCAACCATCCAAACCGTTCGTTGGCGTGCTGAG
CGCAGGTATTAACGCCGCCAGTCCGAACAAAGAGCTGGCAAAAGAGTTCCTCGAAAACTATCTGCTGACT
GATGAAGGTCTGGAAGCGGTTAATAAAGACAAACCGCTGGGTGCCGTAGCGCTGAAGTCTTACGAGGAAG
AGTTGGCGAAAGATCCACGTATTGCCGCCACCATGGAAAACGCCCAGAAAGGTGAAATCATGCCGAACAT
CCCGCAGATGTCCGCTTTCTGGTATGCCGTGCGTACTGCGGTGATCAACGCCGCCAGCGGTCGTCAGACT
GTCGATGAAGCCCTGAAAGACGCGCAGACTAATTCGAGCTCGAACAACAACAACAATAACAATAACAACA
ACCTCGGGATCGAGGGAAGGATTTCAACTAGTGGATCTGGTGGTGGTGGCGGTTCCATGAGCGAGAATCT
TTATTTTCAGGGATCCAGCGGCGGTTCTAGCGGCCGCATGGTGAGCAAGGGCGAGGAGCTGTTCACCGGG
GTGGTGCCCATCCTGGTCGAGCTGGACGGCGACGTAAACGGCCACAAGTTCAGCGTGTCCGGCGAGGGCG
AGGGCGATGCCACCTACGGCAAGCTGACCCTGAAGTTCATCTGCACCACCGGCAAGCTGCCCGTGCCCTG
GCCCACCCTCGTGACCACCCTGACCTACGGCGTGCAGTGCTTCAGCCGCTACCCCGACCACATGAAGCAG
CACGACTTCTTCAAGTCCGCCATGCCCGAAGGCTACGTCCAGGAGCGCACCATCTTCTTCAAGGACGACG
GCAACTACAAGACCCGCGCCGAGGTGAAGTTCGAGGGCGACACCCTGGTGAACCGCATCGAGCTGAAGGG
CATCGACTTCAAGGAGGACGGCAACATCCTGGGGCACAAGCTGGAGTACAACTACAACAGCCACAACGTC
TATATCATGGCCGACAAGCAGAAGAACGGCATCAAGGTGAACTTCAAGATCCGCCACAACATCGAGGACG
GCAGCGTGCAGCTCGCCGACCACTACCAGCAGAACACCCCCATCGGCGACGGCCCCGTGCTGCTGCCCGA
CAACCACTACCTGAGCACCCAGTCCAAGCTGAGCAAAGACCCCAACGAGAAGCGCGATCACATGGTCCTG
CTGGAGTTCGTGACCGCCGCCGGGATCACTCTCGGCATGGACGAGCTGTACAAGCTCGAGGACGAGCTGT
ATAAGGCCGGCCTGGAGTCTAGAATCAGTCTGATTGCGGCGTTAGCGGTAGATCGCGTTATCGGCATGGA
AAACGCCATGCCGTGGAACCTGCCTGCCGATCTCGCCTGGTTTAAACGCAACACCTTAAATAAACCCGTG
ATTATGGGCCGCCATACCTGGGAATCAATCGGTCGTCCGTTGCCAGGACGCAAAAATATTATCCTCAGCA
GTCAACCGGGTACGGACGATCGCGTAACGTGGGTGAAGTCGGTGGATGAAGCCATCGCGGCGTGTGGTGA
CGTACCAGAAATCATGGTGATTGGCGGCGGTCGCGTTTATGAACAGTTCTTGCCAAAAGCGCAAAAACTG
TATCTGACGCATATCGACGCAGAAGTGGAAGGCGACACCCATTTCCCGGATTACGAGCCGGATGACTGGG
AATCGGTATTCAGCGAATTCCACGATGCTGATGCGCAGAACTCTCACAGCTATTGCTTTGAGATTCTGGA
GCGGCGGTAATGATAGCTCGAGAAGCTTGGCACTGGCCGTCGTTTTACAACGTCGTGACTGGGAAAACCC
TGGCGTTACCCAACTTAATCGCCTTGCAGCACATCCCCCTTTCGCCAGCTGGCGTAATAGCGAAGAGGCC
CGCACCGATCGCCCTTCCCAACAGTTGCGCAGCCTGAATGGCGAATGGCAGCTTGGCTGTTTTGGCGGAT
GAGATAAGATTTTCAGCCTGATACAGATTAAATCAGAACGCAGAAGCGGTCTGATAAAACAGAATTTGCC
TGGCGGCAGTAGCGCGGTGGTCCCACCTGACCCCATGCCGAACTCAGAAGTGAAACGCCGTAGCGCCGAT
GGTAGTGTGGGGTCTCCCCATGCGAGAGTAGGGAACTGCCAGGCATCAAATAAAACGAAAGGCTCAGTCG
AAAGACTGGGCCTTTCGTTTTATCTGTTGTTTGTCGGTGAACGCTCTCCTGAGTAGGACAAATCCGCCGG
GAGCGGATTTGAACGTTGCGAAGCAACGGCCCGGAGGGTGGCGGGCAGGACGCCCGCCATAAACTGCCAG
GCATCAAATTAAGCAGAAGGCCATCCTGACGGATGGCCTTTTTGCGTTTCTACAAACTCTTTTGTTTATT
TTTCTAAATACATTCAAATATGTATCCGCTCATGAGACAATAACCCTGATAAATGCTTCAATAATATTGA
AAAAGGAAGAGTATGAGTATTCAACATTTCCGTGTCGCCCTTATTCCCTTTTTTGCGGCATTTTGCCTTC
CTGTTTTTGCTCACCCAGAAACGCTGGTGAAAGTAAAAGATGCTGAAGATCAGTTGGGTGCACGAGTGGG
TTACATCGAACTGGATCTCAACAGCGGTAAGATCCTTGAGAGTTTTCGCCCCGAAGAACGTTTCCCAATG
ATGAGCACTTTTAAAGTTCTGCTATGTGGCGCGGTATTATCCCGTGTTGACGCCGGGCAAGAGCAACTCG
GTCGCCGCATACACTATTCTCAGAATGACTTGGTTGAGTACTCACCAGTCACAGAAAAGCATCTTACGGA
TGGCATGACAGTAAGAGAATTATGCAGTGCTGCCATAACCATGAGTGATAACACTGCGGCCAACTTACTT
CTGACAACGATCGGAGGACCGAAGGAGCTAACCGCTTTTTTGCACAACATGGGGGATCATGTAACTCGCC
TTGATCGTTGGGAACCGGAGCTGAATGAAGCCATACCAAACGACGAGCGTGACACCACGATGCCTGTAGC
AATGGCAACAACGTTGCGCAAACTATTAACTGGCGAACTACTTACTCTAGCTTCCCGGCAACAATTAATA
GACTGGATGGAGGCGGATAAAGTTGCAGGACCACTTCTGCGCTCGGCCCTTCCGGCTGGCTGGTTTATTG
CTGATAAATCTGGAGCCGGTGAGCGTGGGTCTCGCGGTATCATTGCAGCACTGGGGCCAGATGGTAAGCC
CTCCCGTATCGTAGTTATCTACACGACGGGGAGTCAGGCAACTATGGATGAACGAAATAGACAGATCGCT
GAGATAGGTGCCTCACTGATTAAGCATTGGTAACTGTCAGACCAAGTTTACTCATATATACTTTAGATTG
ATT
[38 nt withheld, positions 4344-4381]
A
[37 nt withheld, positions 4383-4419]
ATTTTGTTAAAATTCGCGTTAAATTTTTGTTAAATCAGCTCATTTTTTAACCAATAGGCCGAAATCGGCA
AAATCCCTTATAAATCAAAAGAATAGCCCGAGATAGGGT
[37 nt withheld, positions 4529-4565]
AAAGAACGTGGACTCCAACGTCAAAGG
[141 nt withheld, positions 4593-4733]
G
[125 nt withheld, positions 4735-4859]
AAAGGATCTAGGTGAAGATCCTTTTTGATAATCTCATGACCAAAATCCCTTAACGTGAGTTTTCGTTCCA
CTGAGCGTCAGACCCCGTAGAAAAGATCAAAGGATCTTCTTGAGATCCTTTTTTTCTGCGCGTAATCTGC
TGCTTGCAAACAAAAAAACCACCGCTACCAGCGGTGGTTTGTTTGCCGGATCAAGAGCTACCAACTCTTT
TTCCGAAGGTAACTGGCTTCAGCAGAGCGCAGATACCAAATACTGTCCTTCTAGTGTAGCCGTAGTTAGG
CCACCACTTCAAGAACTCTGTAGCACCGCCTACATACCTCGCTCTGCTAATCCTGTTACCAGTGGCTGCT
GCCAGTGGCGATAAGTCGTGTCTTACCGGGTTGGACTCAAGACGATAGTTACCGGATAAGGCGCAGCGGT
CGGGCTGAACGGGGGGTTCGTGCACACAGCCCAGCTTGGAGCGAACGACCTACACCGAACTGAGATACCT
ACAGCGTGAGCTATGAGAAAGCGCCACGCTTCCCGAAGGGAGAAAGGCGGACAGGTATCCGGTAAGCGGC
AGGGTCGGAACAGGAGAGCGCACGAGGGAGCTTCCAGGGGGAAACGCCTGGTATCTTTATAGTCCTGTCG
GGTTTCGCCACCTCTGACTTGAGCGTCGATTTTTGTGATGCTCGTCAGGGGGGCGGAGCCTATGGAAAAA
CGCCAGCAACGCGGCCTTTTTACGGTTCCTGGCCTTTTGCTGGCCTTTTGCTCACATGTTCTTTCCTGCG
TTATCCCCTGATTCTGTGGATAACCGTATTACCGCCTTTGAGTGAGCTGATACCGCTCGCCGCAGCCGAA
CGACCGAGCGCAGCGAGTCAGTGAGCGAGGAAGCGGAAGAGCGCCTGATGCGGTATTTTCTCCTTACGCA
TCTGTGCGGTATTTCACACCGCATATGGTGCACTCTCAGTACAATCTGCTCTGATGCCGCATAGTTAAGC
CAGTATACACTCCGCTATCGCTACGTGACTGGGTCATGGCTGCGCCCCGACACCCGCCAACACCCGCTGA
CGCGCCCTGACGGGCTTGTCTGCTCCCGGCATCCGCTTACAGACAAGCTGTGACCGTCTCCGGGAGCTGC
ATGTGTCAGAGGTTTTCACCGTCATCACCGAAACGCGCGAGGCAGCTGCGGTAAAGCTCATCAGCGTGGT
CGTGCAGCGATTCACAGATGTCTGCCTGTTCATCCGCGTCCAGCTCGTTGAGTTTCTCCAGAAGCGTTAA
TGTCTGGCTTCTGATAAAGCGGGCCATGTTAAGGGCGGTTTTTTCCTGTTTGGTCACTGATGCCTCCGTG
TAATGGGGATTTCTGTTCATGGGGGTAATGATACCGATGAAACGAGAGAGGATGCTCACGATACGGGTTA
CTGATGATGAACATGCCCGGTTACTGGAACGTTGTGAGGGTAAACAACTGGCGGTATGGATGCGGCGGGA
CCAGAGAAAAATCACTCAGGGTCAATGCCAGCGCTTCGTTAATACAGATGTAGGTGTTCCACAGGGTAGC
CAGCAGCATCCTGCGATGCAGATCCGGAACATAATGGTGCAGGGCGCTGACTTCCGCGTTTCCAGACTTT
ACGAAACACGGAAACCGAAGACCATTCATGTTGTTGCTCAGGTCGCAGACGTTTTGCAGCAGCAGTCGCT
TCACGTTCGCTCGCGTATCGGTGATTCATTCTGCTAACCAGTAAGGCAACCCCGCCAGCCTAGCCGGGTC
CTCAACGACAGGAGCACGATCATGCGCACCCGTGGCCAGGACCCAACGCTGCCCGAAATTCCGACACCAT
CGAATGGTGCAAAACCTTTCGCGGTATGGCATGATAGCGCCCGGAAGAGAGTCAATTCAGGGTGGTGAAT
GTGAAACCAGTAACGTTATACGATGTCGCAGAGTATGCCGGTGTCTCTTATCAGACCGTTTCCCGCGTGG
TGAACCAGGCCAGCCACGTTTCTGCGAAAACGCGGGAAAAAGTGGAAGCGGCGATGGCGGAGCTGAATTA
CATTCCCAACCGCGTGGCACAACAACTGGCGGGCAAACAGTCGTTGCTGATTGGCGTTGCCACCTCCAGT
CTGGCCCTGCACGCGCCGTCGCAAATTGTCGCGGCGATTAAATCTCGCGCCGATCAACTGGGTGCCAGCG
TGGTGGTGTCGATGGTAGAACGAAGCGGCGTCGAAGCCTGTAAAGCGGCGGTGCACAATCTTCTCGCGCA
ACGCGTCAGTGGGCTGATCATTAACTATCCGCTGGATGACCAGGATGCCATTGCTGTGGAAGCTGCCTGC
ACTAATGTTCCGGCGTTATTTCTTGATGTCTCTGACCAGACACCCATCAACAGTATTATTTTCTCCCATG
AAGACGGTACGCGACTGGGCGTGGAGCATCTGGTCGCATTGGGTCACCAGCAAATCGCGCTGTTAGCGGG
CCCATTAAGTTCTGTCTCGGCGCGTCTGCGTCTGGCTGGCTGGCATAAATATCTCACTCGCAATCAAATT
CAGCCGATAGCGGAACGGGAAGGCGACTGGAGTGCCATGTCCGGTTTTCAACAAACCATGCAAATGCTGA
ATGAGGGCATCGTTCCCACTGCGATGCTGGTTGCCAACGATCAGATGGCGCTGGGCGCAATGCGCGCCAT
TACCGAGTCCGGGCTGCGCGTTGGTGCGGATATCTCGGTAGTGGGATACGACGATACCGAAGACAGCTCA
TGTTATATCCCGCCGTTAACCACCATCAAACAGGATTTTCGCCTGCTGGGGCAAACCAGCGTGGACCGCT
TGCTGCAACTCTCTCAGGGCCAGGCGGTGAAGGGCAATCAGCTGTTGCCCGTCTCACTGGTGAAAAGAAA
AACCACCCTGGCGCCCAATACGCAAACCGCCTCTCCCCGCGCGTTGGCCGATTCATTAATGCAGCTGGCA
CGACAGGTTTCCCGACTGGAAAGCGGGCAGTGAGCGCAACGCAATTAATGTAAGTTAGCTCACTCATTAG
GCACAATTCTCATGTTTGACAGCTTATCATCGACTGCACGGTGCACCAATGCTTCTGGCGTCAGGCAG
