>Addgene plasmid #111961 | pJB03 | depositor partial sequence | sequence record 214272 | pMal
AATTCGAGCTCGAACAACAACAACAATAACAATAACAACAACCTCGGGATCGAGGGAAGGATTTCAACTA
GTGGATCTGGTGGTGGTGGCGGTTCCATGAGCGAGAATCTTTATTTTCAGGGATCCAGCGGCGGTTCTAG
CGGCCGCATGGTGAGCAAGGGCGAGGAGCTGTTCACCGGGGTGGTGCCCATCCTGGTCGAGCTGGACGGC
GACGTAAACGGCCACAAGTTCAGCGTGTCCGGCGAGGGCGAGGGCGATGCCACCTACGGCAAGCTGACCC
TGAAGTTCATCTGCACCACCGGCAAGCTGCCCGTGCCCTGGCCCACCCTCGTGACCACCCTGACCTACGG
CGTGCAGTGCTTCAGCCGCTACCCCGACCACATGAAGCAGCACGACTTCTTCAAGTCCGCCATGCCCGAA
GGCTACGTCCAGGAGCGCACCATCTTCTTCAAGGACGACGGCAACTACAAGACCCGCGCCGAGGTGAAGT
TCGAGGGCGACACCCTGGTGAACCGCATCGAGCTGAAGGGCATCGACTTCAAGGAGGACGGCAACATCCT
GGGGCACAAGCTGGAGTACAACTACAACAGCCACAACGTCTATATCATGGCCGACAAGCAGAAGAACGGC
ATCAAGGTGAACTTCAAGATCCGCCACAACATCGAGGACGGCAGCGTGCAGCTCGCCGACCACTACCAGC
AGAACACCCCCATCGGCGACGGCCCCGTGCTGCTGCCCGACAACCACTACCTGAGCACCCAGTCCAAGCT
GAGCAAAGACCCCAACGAGAAGCGCGATCACATGGTCCTGCTGGAGTTCGTGACCGCCGCCGGGATCACT
CTCGGCATGGACGAGCTGTACAAGCTCGAGGACGAGCTGTATAAGGCCGGCCTGGAGTCTAGAATCAGTC
TGATTGCGGCGTTAGCGGTAGATC
