>Addgene plasmid #111961 | pJB03 | depositor partial sequence | sequence record 214273 | T7 Terminator
CACAAGCTGGAGTACAACTACAACAGCCACAACGTCTATATCATGGCCGACAAGCAGAAGAACGGCATCA
AGGTGAACTTCAAGATCCGCCACAACATCGAGGACGGCAGCGTGCAGCTCGCCGACCACTACCAGCAGAA
CACCCCCATCGGCGACGGCCCCGTGCTGCTGCCCGACAACCACTACCTGAGCACCCAGTCCAAGCTGAGC
AAAGACCCCAACGAGAAGCGCGATCACATGGTCCTGCTGGAGTTCGTGACCGCCGCCGGGATCACTCTCG
GCATGGACGAGCTGTACAAGCTCGAGGACGAGCTGTATAAGGCCGGCCTGGAGTCTAGAATCAGTCTGAT
TGCGGCGTTAGCGGTAGATCGCGTTATCGGCATGGAAAACGCCATGCCGTGGAACCTGCCTGCCGATCTC
GCCTGGTTTAAACGCAACACCTTAAATAAACCCGTGATTATGGGCCGCCATACCTGGGAATCAATCGGTC
GTCCGTTGCCAGGACGCAAAAATATTATCCTCAGCAGTCAACCGGGTACGGACGATCGCGTAACGTGGGT
GAAGTCGGTGGATGAAGCCATCGCGGCGTGTGGTGACGTACCAGAAATCATGGTGATTGGCGGCGGTCGC
GTTTATGAACAGTTCTTGCCAAAAGCGCAAAAACTGTATCTGACGCATATCGACGCAGAAGTGGAAGGCG
ACACCCATTTCCCGGATTACGAGCCGGATGACTGGGAATCGGTATTCAGCGAATTCCACGATGCTGATGC
GCAGAACTCTCACAGCTATTGCTTTGAGATTCTGGAGCGGCGGTAA
